>Addgene plasmid #188786 | SeAvs1 | addgene full sequence | sequence record 371544 | Addgene NGS Result
AGATCATCTTATTAATCAGATAAAATATTTCTAGATTTCAGTGCAATTTATCTCTTCAAATGTAGCACCT
GAAGTCAGCCCCATACGATATAAGTTGTAATTCTCATGTTAGTCATGCCCCGCGCCCACCGGAAGGAGCT
GACTGGGTTGAAGGCTCTCAAGGGCATCGGTCGAGATCCCGGTGCCTAATGAGTGAGCTAACTTACATTA
ATTGCGTTGCGCATTGTGCGTAGCACTTCTCCAGTTTTTGTTGAAACAGATAAAGAGACTAAATCGATCA
TTCGAACCCAAAAATGGCCGATTTGATGCAGACAACGATTTAAGCCATATCTGGTAGCGCAATCGTCACC
TATGACAAAAGTTACATACTTGTAATATTCTGAATTCAATATTCTTCGTGAAATTCATTCAATGCTTCTT
TGAGTAGTGTTTTGGCGTTATGATAATTTCCTAAATATCATAAGGTTATCAGGCGGTGATGTATGAGGCG
ATTTGTCTATGGCGATTAAAAACAGCGCAATCATTTATGCAGGCTATGATTATCAGACACTCCAAGGTGT
CAGGCTACTGGCGGATTGGCTCAATACACCAACTAAATATAACCGAATAGCATTTGAGGCTGATGCGAAA
CAAGTTGATGCTCCACAAGGCATTGATGATATTGTCTGCGAACGTCAGGATGGTAAAACAGATTTTTGGC
AAGTTAAGTTTACGCCAGATACCGACAAAGAAGACAATCAACTATCATGGGAATGGTTACTGAAACGTAG
TGGTCATAGTATTCGAGCTCGTTCTATACTGCAAAAAATAGCTGATGCTGTTGATAAAGTACCTGCGGAA
AGAAGGGGAGATATTACTCTTTTGACCAATAAAATACCTAATCGTGAGATAGCAACTTGCTTGCGAAATA
ACAAAATAGATTGGAATCAGGTTCCAATTGCTAAGCAGCAAAGCATTATTCTTCAGTTAGGTACCCAGGA
AAGAGCAAAGCAATTTTTCGATATATTACAAATATGTCATAGTGATCAAAGTTATACGCGATTAAATAGT
ATTGTCCCAGAACTACTTCGCAAACATACCAACGAGGAGGGGGTATATCGCCTGATTGAACGAGCTAAAC
GTTGGGCTATCCAGCGTAATTCACCTTCGGATGGTGGATGGATATGTCTTGAACATATTCGTGCAGTGAT
TTCAACTAATAGACCTGAACCTATTCCGCAGACTTTTGTCTTGCCAGATAACTATATTGTTCCTGATGCA
GATTTTCACGACAAATTCATTGATTCACTTTTTAATCCTACTAATCGATTAGTTGTCTTAACTGGTGCTC
CAGGAAAGGGTAAAAGTACTTACATCAGCCATATTTGTCAGATATTACAAACTCGCGAGTTTCCTTATAT
TCGCCATCATTATTTTCTTGGGTTAGATGATCGTACGACAGATAGATTAAGTCCCAGAATCGTTGCTGAA
GACTTGATGTGTCAGGTCAAAGCATTTTGCTCACAAATCGAAATGAAAAATTATCATGCAGAGCACCTAC
ATAAAGTGCTGGCTGAATGTGGGCAGATATATAAAGAAGAAGGTAAACGATTTTTCATCATTATTGATGG
TTTGGATCATGTCTGGCGTGATAACGGCAAAGATAAATCTCCACTGGATGAGCTATTTTGCCAATTGTTA
CCGTTGCCTGATAATGTAACATTATTGGTTGGTACTCAACCAGTAGATGATGAGCTATTGCCATCAAGAT
TGTTACAGAACAGTCCAAGAGAAGAATGGTTGCACCTACCAAATATGTCAGGCGATGCTATTCGTAAATA
TCTATCGGGACAAGTTGAAAGTGGCCGTATCGTATTCAATTTTCATCAAAGCCAGTATGAAGAAGTTTTA
TCACAGTGTGCTGAGTTGTTGACTACTAAAACTCAGGGATATCCTCTTCATGTTATCTACTCATGTGAAA
AATTACATGTTGAAGGTAAAGGGTTATCGCACTGGGAAATAGAAAACCTGCCTCGCTGCGAAGGCGGAAA
CATTACAAATTATTATAATGAATTATGGAAAATATTAAATTACGAGCAACGCGATATTCTTCATCTCTGT
TGTGCTTTTCCTTTTTTATGGCCTGCCACATCATTTTCTGAGATTTTTTCTGAGAGGACTGAAACTATAC
CGAATGTTAAGGCTGTAATCCATTTGCTTTATGAGTCCATTGCTGGATTAAGACCGTTTCATGAAAGCTT
GATTGTTTTTACCCGTAGCACAACTGAACATGAGAATAGAATAAAATTATTATTGCCAGCGCTAATTTCA
TGGCTGGAGAAAAGCGCACCCAAACCGATAAAAAATTGTTGGTACTGGTCATGTCTTGCTTACAATGGTG
ATCCATATCCTTTAAGAAATGGCTTAACTAGAGACTGGATATTGGAACGGTTGGCTGAAGGGTATCGACA
GGATGAGTTTATTCGATTACTCACTCAGGCTGAAACTTCTGCTTTAGCCGAAGGGCATTTTAGTGAGGCC
TATCAGCATCGTTCACGCAAGACTCGACTACTTAATGCTAGGTTGCAAATCTGGGATATGTCGACGTTGG
GCGTTTGCAGTATGATTAATGCTTCTGAAGCATTGCTTAAACAATATCAATCTACCCAGAATGTCAGTTC
ACCAAAGATACTGGCAACTTTGGCTATCGCTTTATGGTTTCGTAATCATTTCGATGAAGCAAAGCGCATT
ACAAGATTGGCGTTACAACGCTACTCAAATGAATCATCCGTATATACCAATAAAAATAGCGATGAGTCGC
GTGCTGACATTCGTTTATTAATCAAAGCTGCTGTTTTGACTGAGTGTTTCGATGAAAAATGGTTGGCAAC
CGGTTCAGTACACAAGTGGAGTGATAGTAATATTAATCTGCTTATCGAATGTGCGGAATATAAATCAGAT
ATAGGATTACTATTTTCATTACATGATGTTTTTAAGCAAACTGTCATAAAAAATAAAATAGTAAATGCGA
TTGTCAGAGTTGGGATTGTTGAACAAATAGATTTAGAATACTGGCCACATTTTTCTGGTCTTGACTCCGC
TCTGCTGCGGTTATACAGTCATTTATCCACTGCACATCCATGTTCACTTATAACAGAGCAAGGTGAAAGT
GAAATCGGTAGATATCATGTTCATCCAGAAGTATCCTACGATGAATGGTTCTATGACAGCCTTTTTTATC
GTCTTAATGCCAGTGGAGATTATTGTTGGCTACCGGTTAGCACGGGGGAAGGACAGGAGGAAGTCAGCAG
TCATTTTCTCCATTTAAATGATTTCTCAGATATTATTGCTGAAAGTATGGCTCTAAATATTCAACAAAGC
TTCAGCGATTTTTGTTCACTTATTGCTTTGGTATCAGATCTTAAAGATCATCAAATGCAAATCCAACAGA
AGCGAATGTTTTTTAAAACTGATTGGGTAAGCATTGCTTTAAATTTACACTTAATCATGCATTGCAAGCC
GGTTAATACGGAAGAAATTGATATTATTCTTAATTCTGAGCATACAGCCCTGTATCGGCTGCATAAAACT
ATTCTTAACTTTCATAGTAGAGCCTTCGAATCTGATGCAATAGCAAACTTTCTGGTATTTGAGGATGGGA
GGCAGAAGGAAAAACTACAAGAGACAAATGAATATTTGGCGAATAATCTTGAGTTGTCAGAGATTGCGCT
TCATTATGATCTCAATCAATCAATTTTTTTTGAGCGAGTCAAGTTATGTTGGGACTATGGTCTGGGATAC
GGACATCATAAAGATATAGCTCTGAATCAGGTGCTGACTGCAATAAAAACTATTGCAACTGTTGAGCCTA
AATATGCATTAACGCAGCTTGAGCGTGTGAGTCCATTGGTTCATAATATTTGTGACTTCACAGATGGTGA
CCATACTCAACATTCCGTAACGGAATTGTCTGCGCTATATGCTCATCTTTCTCCCCTTACTTTAAGTAGT
ATCTATGACAGTTATGTTAGCGAGGGTGAGTGGTATGATGCGGATAATGCATTAACGCAATACTTAAAAC
ATGCTGATCTATCATCACCTTTCGTTGAGAGTTTATGCCGGACATTACTAGATGATGGGCAAATTGAAAT
AATACAGAATCGTGCTAAAGACAATGCCATATTGACTACGTTTTGGCCGGAAATATTACCACGAAAAATG
GATTATAGTAGTAGCGCAAAACGTTCATTAAGGGGGACTGAAAAATTTGATCCAGCAAAAATCAGCCCTG
CTGATGTAACTAATTTACTCAATGTTCGGTCAAGTTATGAAAATATTCCTAAGTGGTATCATTATTGGAA
AGACCAAGGAAAAGTTACAGAAGTAATTAACGTATTGCTGCCAATCATTAATAATGGCTTGCCAGAATAT
AGTGAATTTCGTTATATATTATCTGATTTATTTGAAGATACATTGCGTTTGAAAGGTAAAAAATATGCTT
TTCCCATTTTAGTGCAGGAACATATTCAGCGAAATGGTTGGGGTGAATGGGGGGAGTCTGATGATCAAAC
ATATGCTCGGTTAGATAAAGTTATCAGATTGTATCCGGATAAAATTGATGACTTTCTTTACAAGACGACT
CGACTTCATCACTATAAAACTAAAGAAGAGAACTTGGTAATTCCCGGGAATAAGCTAACATATTTATTAG
TAAATGTAGGCCGAGTGGATGAGGCGAAAAGTCTATGTGAAGCGATGATTTCGGAGGTAGAGGCAGAAAC
CCAGAATCTTCCGTTGTGCAAACCTCAATGGCAATGGGAGGGAGAATTAGATAACGATATGATCGCCGTT
AAATTCATCATTCGTCGTCTTTTTTGGCCTGTTCAATGTGTAAAACATCTTGTCGCTGATCAATTGTCTC
ATCTCTTAGTTAATGGTCAATGTGCTGAAGAAATTGAAAATTTACTTGTAGTTGAGATGGGAAATCGTCA
ACTGGAGTCAGAGGTGGTAGATATTTTAACTGTTCTCTGGTTAGCTAGTTTGAAAGGTTATAAGGTTCAG
AATAATATATCTTCCTTTATTTATGCTCGTAGCTTTCTTTCAGATGCATTGCTGGAGGCTATCGTTCCAA
ATTTACCAAACCTCAGTCGCTATCAAGTGCTGTATAAACATCCTGATGATGATGGTAATCACTATGGCTT
TGAAAAAACACTTGGCAATGAACTTCCCCATATATTTTGGGATGAAGTAAAAAGGCTTGAGGAGAAATCT
GGAGCTCCGGCTAAAATATTAATGAAAAAAGAATGGAATGATATTTGTTATAATCATGTTCAACGATGGG
AAAGGGTTGATTATTTCTTCGGTTCAGAGCGTGATGGTTTTACTATGAGTTTTTCCACAAGGAATACACG
ATTTGGTATATCTGCATACTTGAGAACCATTAACCGGCTTATCAACGAATTTAGAATGCCAAAGCATTAT
GCAGAACATTATTCGATTTGTTTAATGTCAGCCAACCCATTATTTTATTCCGTATCTAATCACCGACCTG
GTTGGTTACCTTTATGGCAATATGGGGAGATTACCACAAAGGAAAATGTAAAAACATATGTTGAGGAATG
CCTGAATGCATTCAAAAATGAACAGGAAAATTCAATATTAGGAGCATTGTCATTACCTGTACGCATCGAT
GAAAATAATTGGTTAGATATTACGGCTGTTATGGGGATACAAACAGAAGAATATGCCTCTTTTAAGATAC
AACATGCCGACTGTGGTCATAGTGTAGATAGTTTACTTCAAGCTTATAGAAATATTAAATTTTCATTTGC
AAAATGGGCTGAATACCAAAATTGTGTACCACTATTGGGAAGTACACGCGAATTACTGAGAATAGCACGG
TGGGATATAATGTACGAATTTCGTGGGCTTTTCTCATTCGGTTGCCAGGAACAGGTTACTGCCTACCCGG
CTAAAAATCGTATTAACTTCGATTATCAGGGTAAAACCATCGGCTATAGTGACTTCTGGCAAGCAATACC
ATTATCAATTTATCCTAAGGATATACGCTCACCTGTTGCTACTTACACTGCTTATGATAAGGACCTTGCC
TGTAACTGGAAAAATCATAGCGTACTGAAAAAGCCTAATATCATGTTATGTGATTGTAAGGTACTAAAGA
GAGAAAATAGTTACAGTCCTTTTGAAATATCAGATATTCGTTTTCACTTTGAATCTGAGCCGTTATAGTA
AGGATTATTTTGCGATAATTAATCAACGGGGAGCTGGTCAAAGTGCCTGCTCCCATATTGACTAATATAC
AAATGTGTTTGTTAAGACCTTTCCAAAGGTAGGGGGAATTATGAATTTCCGCTCCTCGCTCATAGCCGCC
TGCCAGATTTAACCCCACCCTACCACAGGGCCCCCTCAAGCCAAGCCGCCGCCAATACAATTTTCCCCCA
CACCAAAACGCCTCCCTCCCTAGAGCACGTACTCACAACGCCGACGCAATAACTAGCATAACCCCTTGGG
GCCTCTAAACGGGTCTTGAGGGGTTTTTTGCTGAAACCTCAGGCATTTGAGAAGCACACGGTCACACTGC
TTCCGGTAGTCAATAAACCGGTAAACCAGCAATAGACATAAGCGGCTATTTAACGACCCTGCCCTGAACC
GACGACCGGGTCGAATTTGCTTTCGAATTTCTGCCATTCATCCGCTTATTATCACTTATTCAGGCGTAGC
ACCAGGCGTTTAAGGGCACCAATAACTGCCTTAAAAAAATTACGCCCCGCCCTGCCACTCATCGCAATAC
TGTTGTAATTCATTTAACATTCTGCCGACATGGAAGCCATCACAGACGGCATGATGAACCTGAATCGCCA
GCGGCATCAGCACCTTGTCGCCTTGCGTATAATATTTGCCCATAGTGAAAACGGGGGCGAAGAAGTTGTC
CATATTGGCCACGTTTAAATCAAAACTGGTGAAACTCACCCAGGGATTGGCTGAGACGAAAAACATATTC
TCAATAAACCCTTTAGGGAAATAGGCCAGGTTTTCACCGTAACACGCCACATCTTGCGAATATATGTGTA
GAAACTGCCGGAAATCGTCGTGGTATTCACTCCAGAGCGATGAAAACGTTTCAGTTTGCTCATGGAAAAC
GGTGTAACAAGGGTGAACACTATCCCATATCACCAGCTCACCGTCTTTCATCGCCATACGGAACTCTGGA
TGAGCATTCATCAGGCGGGCAAGAATGTGAATAAAGGCCGGATAAAACTTGTGCTTATTTTTCTTTACGG
TCTTTAAAAAGGCCGTAATATCCAGCTGAACGGTCTGGTTATAGGTACATTGAGCAACTGACTGAAATGC
CTCAAAATGTTCTTTACGATGCCATTGGGATATATCAACGGTGGTATATCCAGTGATTTTTTTCTCCATT
TTAGCTTCCTTAGCTCCTGAAAATCTCGATAACTCAAAAAATACGCCCGGTAGTGATCTTATTTCATTAT
GGTGAAAGTTGGAACCTCTTACGTGCCGATCAACGTCTCATTTTCGCCAAAAGTTGGCCCAGGGCTTCCC
GGTATCAACAGGGACACCAGGATTTATTTATTCTGCGAAGTGATCTTCCGTCACAGGTATTTATTCGGCG
CAAAGTGCGTCGGGTGATGCTGCCAACTTACTGATTTAGTGTATGATGGTGTTTTTGAGGTGCTCCAGTG
GCTTCTGTTTCTATCAGCTGTCCCTCCTGTTCAGCTACTGACGGGGTGGTGCGTAACGGCAAAAGCACCG
CCGGACATCAGCGCTAGCGGAGTGTATACTGGCTTACTATGTTGGCACTGATGAGGGTGTCAGTGAAGTG
CTTCATGTGGCAGGAGAAAAAAGGCTGCACCGGTGCGTCAGCAGAATATGTGATACAGGATATATTCCGC
TTCCTCGCTCACTGACTCGCTACGCTCGGTCGTTCGACTGCGGCGAGCGGAAATGGCTTACGAACGGGGC
GGAGATTTCCTGGAAGATGCCAGGAAGATACTTAACAGGGAAGTGAGAGGGCCGCGGCAAAGCCGTTTTT
CCATAGGCTCCGCCCCCCTGACAAGCATCACGAAATCTGACGCTCAAATCAGTGGTGGCGAAACCCGACA
GGACTATAAAGATACCAGGCGTTTCCCCCTGGCGGCTCCCTCGTGCGCTCTCCTGTTCCTGCCTTTCGGT
TTACCGGTGTCATTCCGCTGTTATGGCCGCGTTTGTCTCATTCCACGCCTGACACTCAGTTCCGGGTAGG
CAGTTCGCTCCAAGCTGGACTGTATGCACGAACCCCCCGTTCAGTCCGACCGCTGCGCCTTATCCGGTAA
CTATCGTCTTGAGTCCAACCCGGAAAGACATGCAAAAGCACCACTGGCAGCAGCCACTGGTAATTGATTT
AGAGGAGTTAGTCTTGAAGTCATGCGCCGGTTAAGGCTAAACTGAAAGGACAAGTTTTGGTGACTGCGCT
CCTCCAAGCCAGTTACCTCGGTTCAAAGAGTTGGTAGCTCAGAGAACCTTCGAAAAACCGCCCTGCAAGG
CGGTTTTTTCGTTTTCAGAGCAAGAGATTACGCGCAGACCAAAACGATCTCAAGA
Features (pLannotate 1.2.2; 8 found; start..end, strand, type, name):
    110..174     -  CDS            TcR (fragment): tetracycline efflux protein; tet; confers resistance to tetracycline
    189..210     -  protein_bind   CAP binding site: CAP binding activates transcription in the presence of cAMP. E. coli catabolite activator protein
   6493..6540    +  terminator     T7 terminator: transcription terminator for bacteriophage T7 RNA polymerase
   6763..7419    -  CDS            cat: CAT_ECOLX - Experimental evidence at protein level: Swiss-Prot protein existence level 1. This enzyme is an effector of chloramphenicol resistance in bacteria. From Escherichia coli. This protein is used as a marker in many commonly used cloning vectors, such as pACYC184.
   7420..7522    -  promoter       cat promoter: promoter of the E. coli cat gene encoding chloramphenicol acetyltransferase
   7643..7786    +  mobile_element IS1 (fragment): prokaryotic transposable element IS1
   7905..7960    -  rep_origin     RSF ori (fragment): Plasmids containing the RSF 1030 origin of replication can be propagated in E. coli cells that contain additional plasmids with compatible origins.
   8048..8593    -  rep_origin     p15A ori: Plasmids containing the medium-copy-number p15A origin of replication can be propagated in E. coli cells that contain a second plasmid with the ColE1 origin.
