[The description below was written by a language model from this plasmid's Addgene catalogue record and pLannotate feature annotations shown in this document.]
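Description:
SeAvs1 is a low-copy bacterial expression plasmid built on the pACYC184 backbone that carries the Avs1 gene from Salmonella enterica strain NCTC10718. The complete construct is 8,595 bp, of which about 6.3 kb is the insert, introduced by Gibson assembly. Replication relies on the p15A origin, which is compatible with ColE1-type plasmids and so allows co-maintenance with a second vector in the same E. coli cell. Selection is by chloramphenicol, through the cat gene expressed from its own promoter. Other annotated backbone features are remnants typical of pACYC184: a short fragment of the tetracycline resistance gene, showing that this marker was largely removed or disrupted during cloning, an IS1 fragment, and a small stretch matching the RSF origin.

The automated feature table does not annotate the Avs1 coding sequence itself. The large unannotated region between the CAP binding site near the start of the record and a T7 terminator at roughly 6.5 kb corresponds in size to the stated insert. No promoter driving Avs1 is identified in the record, so it is unclear whether expression depends on native Salmonella upstream sequence included in the insert or on another element; the T7 terminator lies downstream of the insert region. Avs proteins (antiviral STAND-family proteins) are prokaryotic defence factors, and the associated publication concerns bacterial innate immunity through pattern recognition of conserved viral proteins. The plasmid is therefore suited to expressing SeAvs1 heterologously in E. coli to study this kind of anti-phage defence, potentially alongside a compatible second plasmid.
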