Addgene plasmid #188786: SeAvs1
Purpose: Avs1 from Salmonella enterica NCTC10718
Depositing lab: Feng Zhang. Depositing organization: Broad Institute. Publication: Prokaryotic innate immunity through pattern recognition of conserved viral proteins. Gao LA, Wilkinson ME, Strecker J, Makarova KS, Macrae RK, Koonin EV, Zhang F. Science. 2022 Aug 12;377(6607):eabm4096. doi: 10.1126/science.abm4096. Epub 2022 Aug 12. PubMed 35951700.
Backbone
  Vector backbone: pACYC184
  Backbone size w/o insert (bp): 2334
  Total vector size (bp): 8595
  Vector type: Bacterial Expression
Growth in bacteria
  Bacterial resistance: Chloramphenicol, 25 μg/mL
  Growth temperature: 37°C
  Growth strain: DH5alpha
  Copy number: Low Copy
Gene/Insert
  Gene/Insert name: SeAvs1
  Species: Salmonella enterica NCTC10718
  Insert size (bp): 6261
  GenBank ID: ECC9552481.1
  Cloning method: Gibson Cloning
  Sequencing primers: 5′ N/A
Terms and licenses: Academic/Nonprofit Terms; Industry Terms: Not Available to Industry
How to cite: SeAvs1 was a gift from Feng Zhang (Addgene plasmid # 188786 ; http://n2t.net/addgene:188786 ; RRID:Addgene_188786)
